>Addgene plasmid #194386 | pcDNA3_attR1-ORF-attR2-V2R-NTEV-TCS-GV-2xHA_DEST | addgene full sequence | sequence record 381613 | Addgene NGS Result
GACGGATCGGGAGATCTCCCGATCCCCTATGGTGCACTCTCAGTACAATCTGCTCTGATGCCGCATAGTT
AAGCCAGTATCTGCTCCCTGCTTGTGTGTTGGAGGTCGCTGAGTAGTGCGCGAGCAAAATTTAAGCTACA
ACAAGGCAAGGCTTGACCGACAATTGCATGAAGAATCTGCTTAGGGTTAGGCGTTTTGCGCTGCTTCGCG
ATGTACGGGCCAGATATACGCGTTGACATTGATTATTGACTAGTTATTAATAGTAATCAATTACGGGGTC
ATTAGTTCATAGCCCATATATGGAGTTCCGCGTTACATAACTTACGGTAAATGGCCCGCCTGGCTGACCG
CCCAACGACCCCCGCCCATTGACGTCAATAATGACGTATGTTCCCATAGTAACGCCAATAGGGACTTTCC
ATTGACGTCAATGGGTGGAGTATTTACGGTAAACTGCCCACTTGGCAGTACATCAAGTGTATCATATGCC
AAGTACGCCCCCTATTGACGTCAATGACGGTAAATGGCCCGCCTGGCATTATGCCCAGTACATGACCTTA
TGGGACTTTCCTACTTGGCAGTACATCTACGTATTAGTCATCGCTATTACCATGGTGATGCGGTTTTGGC
AGTACATCAATGGGCGTGGATAGCGGTTTGACTCACGGGGATTTCCAAGTCTCCACCCCATTGACGTCAA
TGGGAGTTTGTTTTGGCACCAAAATCAACGGGACTTTCCAAAATGTCGTAACAACTCCGCCCCATTGACG
CAAATGGGCGGTAGGCGTGTACGGTGGGAGGTCTATATAAGCAGAGCTCTCTGGCTAACTAGAGAACCCA
CTGCTTACTGGCTTATCGAAATTAATACGACTCACTATAGGGAGACCCAAGCTTATCAACAAGTTTGTAC
AAAAAAGCTGAACGAGAAACGTAAAATGATATAAATATCAATATATTAAATTAGATTTTGCATAAAAAAC
AGACTACATAATACTGTAAAACACAACATATCCAGTCACTATGGCGGCCGCATTAGGCACCCCAGGCTTT
ACACTTTATGCTTCCGGCTCGTATAATGTGTGGATTTTGAGTTAGGATCCGTCGAGATTTTCAGGAGCTA
AGGAAGCTAAAATGGAGAAAAAAATCACTGGATATACCACCGTTGATATATCCCAATGGCATCGTAAAGA
ACATTTTGAGGCATTTCAGTCAGTTGCTCAATGTACCTATAACCAGACCGTTCAGCTGGATATTACGGCC
TTTTTAAAGACCGTAAAGAAAAATAAGCACAAGTTTTATCCGGCCTTTATTCACATTCTTGCCCGCCTGA
TGAATGCTCATCCGGAATTCCGTATGGCAATGAAAGACGGTGAGCTGGTGATATGGGATAGTGTTCACCC
TTGTTACACCGTTTTCCATGAGCAAACTGAAACGTTTTCATCGCTCTGGAGTGAATACCACGACGATTTC
CGGCAGTTTCTACACATATATTCGCAAGATGTGGCGTGTTACGGTGAAAACCTGGCCTATTTCCCTAAAG
GGTTTATTGAGAATATGTTTTTCGTCTCAGCCAATCCCTGGGTGAGTTTCACCAGTTTTGATTTAAACGT
GGCCAATATGGACAACTTCTTCGCCCCCGTTTTCACCATGGGCAAATATTATACGCAAGGCGACAAGGTG
CTGATGCCGCTGGCGATTCAGGTTCATCATGCCGTTTGTGATGGCTTCCATGTCGGCAGAATGCTTAATG
AATTACAACAGTACTGCGATGAGTGGCAGGGCGGGGCGTAAAGATCTGGATCCGGCTTACTAAAAGCCAG
ATAACAGTATGCGTATTTGCGCGCTGATTTTTGCGGTATAAGAATATATACTGATATGTATACCCGAAGT
ATGTCAAAAAGAGGTATGCTATGAAGCAGCGTATTACAGTGACAGTTGACAGCGACAGCTATCAGTTGCT
CAAGGCATATATGATGTCAATATCTCCGGTCTGGTAAGCACAACCATGCAGAATGAAGCCCGTCGTCTGC
GTGCCGAACGCTGGAAAGCGGAAAATCAGGAAGGGATGGCTGAGGTCGCCCGGTTTATTGAAATGAACGG
CTCTTTTGCTGACGAGAACAGGGGCTGGTGAAATGCAGTTTAAGGTTTACACCTATAAAAGAGAGAGCCG
TTATCGTCTGTTTGTGGATGTACAGAGTGATATTATTGACACGCCCGGGCGACGGATGGTGATCCCCCTG
GCCAGTGCACGTCTGCTGTCAGATAAAGTCTCCCGTGAACTTTACCCGGTGGTGCATATCGGGGATGAAA
GCTGGCGCATGATGACCACCGATATGGCCAGTGTGCCGGTCTCCGTTATCGGGGAAGAAGTGGCTGATCT
CAGCCACCGCGAAAATGACATCAAAAACGCCATTAACCTGATGTTCTGGGGAATATAAATGTCAGGCTCC
CTTATACACAGCCAGTCTGCAGGTCGACCATAGTGACTGGATATGTTGTGTTTTACAGTATTATGTAGTC
TGTTTTTTATGCAAAATCTAATTTAATATATTGATATTTATATCATTTTACGTTTCTCGTTCAGCTTTCT
TGTACAAAGTGGTTGATGGTACCGCCCGGGGACGCACCCCACCCAGCCTGGGTCCCCAAGATGAGTCCTG
CACCACCGCCAGCTCCTCCCTGGCCAAGGACACTTCATCGGATGTCGGAGGTGGAGGTAGCGGAGGTGGA
GGTAGCGGAGAGAGCTTGTTTAAGGGACCACGTGATTACAACCCGATATCGAGCACCATTTGTCATTTGA
CGAATGAATCTGATGGGCACACAACATCGTTGTATGGTATTGGATTTGGTCCCTTCATCATTACAAACAA
GCACTTGTTTCGTCGCAATAATGGAACACTGTTGGTCCAATCACTACATGGTGTATTCAAGGTCAAGGAC
ACCACGACTTTGCAACAACACCTCATTGATGGGAGGGACATGATGATTATTCGCATGCCTAAGGATTTCC
CACCATTTCCTCAAAAGCTGAAATTTAGAGAGCCACAAAGGGAAGAGCGCATATGTCTTGTGACAACCAA
CTTCCAAGCTCCCGAGAACCTGTACTTCCAGGGTTCTAGAGAACAGAAGCTGATCTCAGAAGAGGATCTG
GCCCGGGCCATGAAGCTACTGTCTTCTATCGAACAAGCATGCGATATTTGCCGACTTAAAAAGCTCAAGT
GCTCCAAAGAAAAACCGAAGTGCGCCAAGTGTCTGAAGAACAACTGGGAGTGTCGCTACTCTCCCAAAAC
CAAAAGGTCTCCGCTGACTAGGGCACATCTGACAGAAGTGGAATCAAGGCTAGAAAGACTGGAACAGCTA
TTTCTACTGATTTTTCCTCGAGAAGACCTTGACATGATTTTGAAAATGGATTCTTTACAGGATATAAAAG
CATTGTTAACAGGATTATTTGTACAAGATAATGTGAATAAAGATGCCGTCACAGATAGATTGGCTTCAGT
GGAGACTGATATGCCTCTAACATTGAGACAGCATAGAATAAGTGCGACATCATCATCGGAAGAGAGTAGT
AACAAAGGTCAAAGACAGTTGACTGTATCGCCGGAATTCCCGGGGATCAGCTTGATAATTCGATTCACCA
TGCCCAAGAAGAAGAGGAAGGTGGCGTACAGCCGCGCGCGTACGAAAAACAATTACGGGTCTACCATCGA
GGGCCTGCTCGATCTCCCGGACGACGACGCCCCCGAAGAGGCGGGGCTGGCGGCTCCGCGCCTGTCCTTT
CTCCCCGCGGGACACACGCGCAGACTGTCGACGGCCCCCCCGACCGATGTCAGCCTGGGGGACGAGCTCC
ACTTAGACGGCGAGGACGTCGCGATGGCGCATGCCGACGCGCTAGACGATTTCGATCTGGACATGTTGGG
GGACGGGGATTCCCCGGGTCCGGGATTTACCCCCCACGACTCCGCCCCCTACGGCGCTCTGGATATGGCC
GACTTCGAGTTTGAGCAGATGTTTACCGATGCCCTTGGAATTGACGAGTACGGTGGGGGCTACCCATACG
ATGTTCCTGACTATGCGGGCTATCCCTATGACGTCCCGGACTATGCATGAGGGCCCTATTCTATAGTGTC
ACCTAAATGCTAGAGCTCGCTGATCAGCCTCGACTGTGCCTTCTAGTTGCCAGCCATCTGTTGTTTGCCC
CTCCCCCGTGCCTTCCTTGACCCTGGAAGGTGCCACTCCCACTGTCCTTTCCTAATAAAATGAGGAAATT
GCATCGCATTGTCTGAGTAGGTGTCATTCTATTCTGGGGGGTGGGGTGGGGCAGGACAGCAAGGGGGAGG
ATTGGGAAGACAATAGCAGGCATGCTGGGGATGCGGTGGGCTCTATGGCTTCTGAGGCGGAAAGAACCAG
CTGGGGCTCTAGGGGGTATCCCC
[124 nt withheld, positions 4434-4557]
C
[91 nt withheld, positions 4559-4649]
A
[49 nt withheld, positions 4651-4699]
CCTTTGACGTTGGAGTCCACGTTCTTT
[37 nt withheld, positions 4727-4763]
ACCCTATCTCGGTCTATTCTTTTGATTTATAAGGGATTTTGCCGATTTCGGCCTATTGGTTAAAAAATGA
GCTGATTTAACAAAAATTTAACGCGAATTAATTCTGTGGAATGTGTGTCAGTTAGGGTGTGGAAAGTCCC
CAGGCTCCCCAGCAGGCAGAAGTATGCAAAGCATGCATCTCAATTAGTCAGCAACCAGGTGTGGAAAGTC
CCCAGGCTCCCCAGCAGGCAGAAGTATGCAAAGCATGCATCTCAATTAGTCAGCAACCATAGTCCCGCCC
CTAACTCCGCCCATCCCGCCCCTAACTCCGCCCAGTTCCGCCCATTCTCCGCCCCATGGCTGACTAATTT
TTTTTATTTATGCAGAGGCCGAGGCCGCCTCTGCCTCTGAGCTATTCCAGAAGTAGTGAGGAGGCTTTTT
TGGAGGCCTAGGCTTTTGCAAAAAGCTCCCGGGAGCTTGTATATCCATTTTCGGATCTGATCAAGAGACA
GGATGAGGATCGTTTCGCATGATTGAACAAGATGGATTGCACGCAGGTTCTCCGGCCGCTTGGGTGGAGA
GGCTATTCGGCTATGACTGGGCACAACAGACAATCGGCTGCTCTGATGCCGCCGTGTTCCGGCTGTCAGC
GCAGGGGCGCCCGGTTCTTTTTGTCAAGACCGACCTGTCCGGTGCCCTGAATGAACTGCAGGACGAGGCA
GCGCGGCTATCGTGGCTGGCCACGACGGGCGTTCCTTGCGCAGCTGTGCTCGACGTTGTCACTGAAGCGG
GAAGGGACTGGCTGCTATTGGGCGAAGTGCCGGGGCAGGATCTCCTGTCATCTCACCTTGCTCCTGCCGA
GAAAGTATCCATCATGGCTGATGCAATGCGGCGGCTGCATACGCTTGATCCGGCTACCTGCCCATTCGAC
CACCAAGCGAAACATCGCATCGAGCGAGCACGTACTCGGATGGAAGCCGGTCTTGTCGATCAGGATGATC
TGGACGAAGAGCATCAGGGGCTCGCGCCAGCCGAACTGTTCGCCAGGCTCAAGGCGCGCATGCCCGACGG
CGAGGATCTCGTCGTGACCCATGGCGATGCCTGCTTGCCGAATATCATGGTGGAAAATGGCCGCTTTTCT
GGATTCATCGACTGTGGCCGGCTGGGTGTGGCGGACCGCTATCAGGACATAGCGTTGGCTACCCGTGATA
TTGCTGAAGAGCTTGGCGGCGAATGGGCTGACCGCTTCCTCGTGCTTTACGGTATCGCCGCTCCCGATTC
GCAGCGCATCGCCTTCTATCGCCTTCTTGACGAGTTCTTCTGAGCGGGACTCTGGGGTTCGAAATGACCG
ACCAAGCGACGCCCAACCTGCCATCACGAGATTTCGATTCCACCGCCGCCTTCTATGAAAGGTTGGGCTT
CGGAATCGTTTTCCGGGACGCCGGCTGGATGATCCTCCAGCGCGGGGATCTCATGCTGGAGTTCTTCGCC
CACCCCAACTTGTTTATTGCAGCTTATAATGGTTACAAATAAAGCAATAGCATCACAAATTTCACAAATA
AAGCATTTTTTTCACTGCATTCTAGTTGTGGTTTGTCCAAACTCATCAATGTATCTTATCATGTCTGTAT
ACCGTCGACCTCTAGCTAGAGCTTGGCGTAATCATGGTCATAGCTGTTTCCTGTGTGAAATTGTTATCCG
CTCACAATTCCACACAACATACGAGCCGGAAGCATAAAGTGTAAAGCCTGGGGTGCCTAATGAGTGAGCT
AACTCACATTAATTGCGTTGCGCTCACTGCCCGCTTTCCAGTCGGGAAACCTGTCGTGCCAGCTGCATTA
ATGAATCGGCCAACGCGCGGGGAGAGGCGGTTTGCGTATTGGGCGCTCTTCCGCTTCCTCGCTCACTGAC
TCGCTGCGCTCGGTCGTTCGGCTGCGGCGAGCGGTATCAGCTCACTCAAAGGCGGTAATACGGTTATCCA
CAGAATCAGGGGATAACGCAGGAAAGAACATGTGAGCAAAAGGCCAGCAAAAGGCCAGGAACCGTAAAAA
GGCCGCGTTGCTGGCGTTTTTCCATAGGCTCCGCCCCCCTGACGAGCATCACAAAAATCGACGCTCAAGT
CAGAGGTGGCGAAACCCGACAGGACTATAAAGATACCAGGCGTTTCCCCCTGGAAGCTCCCTCGTGCGCT
CTCCTGTTCCGACCCTGCCGCTTACCGGATACCTGTCCGCCTTTCTCCCTTCGGGAAGCGTGGCGCTTTC
TCATAGCTCACGCTGTAGGTATCTCAGTTCGGTGTAGGTCGTTCGCTCCAAGCTGGGCTGTGTGCACGAA
CCCCCCGTTCAGCCCGACCGCTGCGCCTTATCCGGTAACTATCGTCTTGAGTCCAACCCGGTAAGACACG
ACTTATCGCCACTGGCAGCAGCCACTGGTAACAGGATTAGCAGAGCGAGGTATGTAGGCGGTGCTACAGA
GTTCTTGAAGTGGTGGCCTAACTACGGCTACACTAGAAGAACAGTATTTGGTATCTGCGCTCTGCTGAAG
CCAGTTACCTTCGGAAAAAGAGTTGGTAGCTCTTGATCCGGCAAACAAACCACCGCTGGTAGCGGTGGTT
TTTTTGTTTGCAAGCAGCAGATTACGCGCAGAAAAAAAGGATCTCAAGAAGATCCTTTGATCTTTTCTAC
GGGGTCTGACGCTCAGTGGAACGAAAACTCACGTTAAGGGATTTTGGTCATGAGATTATCAAAAAGGATC
TTCACCTAGATCCTTTTAAATTAAAAATGAAGTTTTAAATCAATCTAAAGTATATATGAGTAAACTTGGT
CTGACAGTTACCAATGCTTAATCAGTGAGGCACCTATCTCAGCGATCTGTCTATTTCGTTCATCCATAGT
TGCCTGACTCCCCGTCGTGTAGATAACTACGATACGGGAGGGCTTACCATCTGGCCCCAGTGCTGCAATG
ATACCGCGAGACCCACGCTCACCGGCTCCAGATTTATCAGCAATAAACCAGCCAGCCGGAAGGGCCGAGC
GCAGAAGTGGTCCTGCAACTTTATCCGCCTCCATCCAGTCTATTAATTGTTGCCGGGAAGCTAGAGTAAG
TAGTTCGCCAGTTAATAGTTTGCGCAACGTTGTTGCCATTGCTACAGGCATCGTGGTGTCACGCTCGTCG
TTTGGTATGGCTTCATTCAGCTCCGGTTCCCAACGATCAAGGCGAGTTACATGATCCCCCATGTTGTGCA
AAAAAGCGGTTAGCTCCTTCGGTCCTCCGATCGTTGTCAGAAGTAAGTTGGCCGCAGTGTTATCACTCAT
GGTTATGGCAGCACTGCATAATTCTCTTACTGTCATGCCATCCGTAAGATGCTTTTCTGTGACTGGTGAG
TACTCAACCAAGTCATTCTGAGAATAGTGTATGCGGCGACCGAGTTGCTCTTGCCCGGCGTCAATACGGG
ATAATACCGCGCCACATAGCAGAACTTTAAAAGTGCTCATCATTGGAAAACGTTCTTCGGGGCGAAAACT
CTCAAGGATCTTACCGCTGTTGAGATCCAGTTCGATGTAACCCACTCGTGCACCCAACTGATCTTCAGCA
TCTTTTACTTTCACCAGCGTTTCTGGGTGAGCAAAAACAGGAAGGCAAAATGCCGCAAAAAAGGGAATAA
GGGCGACACGGAAATGTTGAATACTCATACTCTTCCTTTTTCAATATTATTGAAGCATTTATCAGGGTTA
TTGTCTCATGAGCGGATACATATTTGAATGTATTTAGAAAAATAAACAAATAGGGGTTCCGCGCACATTT
CCCCGAAAAGTGCCACCTGACGTC
Features (pLannotate 1.2.2; 32 found; start..end, strand, type, name):
     28..80      -  misc_feature   bom (fragment): basis of mobility region from pBR322
    235..614     +  enhancer       CMV enhancer: human cytomegalovirus immediate early enhancer
    615..818     +  promoter       CMV promoter: human cytomegalovirus (CMV) immediate early promoter
    814..847     +  LTR            5' LTR (truncated) (fragment): truncated 5' long terminal repeat (LTR) from HIV-1
    863..881     +  promoter       T7 promoter: promoter for bacteriophage T7 RNA polymerase
    899..1023    +  protein_bind   attR1: mutant version of attR; recombination site for the Gateway® LR reaction LR Clonase™
   1048..1078    +  promoter       lac UV5 promoter: E. coli lac promoter with an "up" mutation
   1102..1131    +  promoter       cat promoter (fragment): promoter of the E. coli cat gene encoding chloramphenicol acetyltransferase
   1132..1791    +  CDS            CmR: chloramphenicol acetyltransferase; cat; confers resistance to chloramphenicol
   1970..2128    +  CDS            ccdA (fragment): CCDA_ECO57 - Also known as H, letA. Experimental evidence at protein level: Swiss-Prot protein existence level 1. Antitoxin component of a type II toxin-antitoxin (TA) system which inhibits the post-segregational killing (PSK) of plasmid-free cells, also referred to as a plasmid addiction system. Binds to and blocks the activity of CcdB; will also remove bound CcdB protein from the CcdB-GyrA complex by forming a CcdA-CcdB complex, a process termed rejuvenation. Functions as a transcriptional corepressor for the ccdAB operon, repression also requires CcdB (By similarity). From Escherichia coli
   2133..2435    +  CDS            ccdB: CCDB_ECOLI - Also known as G, letB, letD. Experimental evidence at protein level: Swiss-Prot protein existence level 1. Toxic component of a type II toxin-antitoxin (TA) system, functioning in plasmid maintainence. Responsible for the post- segregational killing (PSK) of plasmid-free cells, also referred to as a plasmid addiction system. Half-life of over 2 hours. Cell killing by CcdB is accompanied by filamentation, defects in chromosome and plasmid segregation, defects in cell division, formation of anucleate cells, decreased DNA synthesis and plasmid loss. Interferes with the activity of DN
   2479..2603    -  protein_bind   attR2: mutant version of attR; recombination site for the Gateway® LR reaction LR Clonase™
   2614..2700    +  CDS            AVPR2 (fragment): V2R_HUMAN - Also known as ADHR, DIR, DIR3, V2R. Experimental evidence at protein level: Swiss-Prot protein existence level 1. Receptor for arginine vasopressin. The activity of this receptor is mediated by G proteins which activate adenylate cyclase. Involved in renal water reabsorption. From Homo sapiens (Human).
   2737..3087    +  CDS            TEV protease (fragment): tobacco etch virus protease (Kapust et al., 2001)
   3160..3600    +  CDS            GAL4 DNA binding domain: DNA binding domain of the GAL4 transcriptional activator; Saccharomyces cerevisiae GAL4 (truncated)
   3814..4047    +  CDS            VP16 AD: transcriptional activation domain of herpes simplex virus protein VP16 (Triezenberg et al., 1988; Cousens et al., 1989); UL48
   4051..4107    +  CDS            3xHA (fragment): three tandem HA epitope tags
   4120..4138    -  promoter       SP6 promoter: promoter for bacteriophage SP6 RNA polymerase
   4164..4388    +  polyA_signal   bGH poly(A) signal: bovine growth hormone polyadenylation signal
   4392..4413    +  promoter       SV40 promoter (fragment): SV40 enhancer and early promoter
   4434..4862    +  rep_origin     f1 ori (sequence partly withheld): f1 bacteriophage origin of replication; arrow indicates direction of (+) strand synthesis
   4876..5205    +  promoter       SV40 promoter: SV40 enhancer and early promoter
   5272..6063    +  CDS            neo: KKA2_KLEPN - Also known as kan, nptII. Experimental evidence at protein level: Swiss-Prot protein existence level 1. Resistance to kanamycin, neomycin, paromomycin, ribostamycin, butirosin and gentamicin B. From Klebsiella pneumoniae.
   6087..6245    +  CDS            ble (fragment): BLE_KLEPN - Experimental evidence at protein level: Swiss-Prot protein existence level 1. Binding protein with a strong affinity to the bleomycin family of antibiotics. Binds to CL990; an antimitotic-antibiotic compound. From Klebsiella pneumoniae.
   6240..6361    +  polyA_signal   SV40 poly(A) signal: SV40 polyadenylation signal
   6434..6450    -  protein_bind   lac operator: The lac repressor binds to the lac operator to inhibit transcription in E. coli. This inhibition can be relieved by adding lactose or isopropyl-β-D-thiogalactopyranoside (IPTG). lac repressor encoded by lacI
   6458..6488    -  promoter       lac promoter: promoter for the E. coli lac operon
   6503..6524    -  protein_bind   CAP binding site: CAP binding activates transcription in the presence of cAMP. E. coli catabolite activator protein
   6537..6629    -  CDS            lacI (fragment): lac repressor; lacI; The lac repressor binds to the lac operator to inhibit transcription in E. coli. This inhibition can be relieved by adding lactose or isopropyl-β-D-thiogalactopyranoside (IPTG).
   6812..7400    -  rep_origin     ori: high-copy-number ColE1/pMB1/pBR322/pUC origin of replication
   7571..8431    -  CDS            AmpR: β-lactamase; bla; confers resistance to ampicillin, carbenicillin, and related antibiotics
   8432..8536    -  promoter       AmpR promoter: bla
