[The description below was written by a language model from this plasmid's Addgene catalogue record and pLannotate feature annotations shown in this document.]
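Description:
pcDNA3_attR1-ORF-attR2-V2R-NTEV-TCS-GV-2xHA_DEST is a Gateway destination vector built on the pcDNA3 mammalian expression backbone, designed for making GPCR fusion constructs for split TEV assays. It replicates in E. coli from a high-copy ColE1/pUC-type origin under ampicillin selection. It also carries an f1 origin and an SV40 promoter-driven neomycin resistance cassette with an SV40 polyadenylation signal, which allows selection in mammalian cells. Because the Gateway cassette between attR1 and attR2 contains the ccdB toxin gene together with a chloramphenicol resistance marker, the empty vector must be maintained in a ccdB-tolerant strain. After an LR recombination, this cassette is replaced by the ORF from an entry clone, and ccdB counterselects against unrecombined plasmid.

Expression is driven by the CMV enhancer/promoter and terminated by the bGH polyadenylation signal, with T7 and SP6 promoters flanking the cassette. Downstream of attR2, the vector supplies a C-terminal fusion module. It consists of a short fragment of the human vasopressin V2 receptor (AVPR2) tail, the N-terminal fragment of TEV protease (NTEV), a TEV cleavage site (TCS, named in the construct but not annotated separately), the artificial transcription factor GV made of the GAL4 DNA-binding domain and the VP16 activation domain, and a 2xHA epitope tag.

A receptor ORF recombined in frame therefore becomes GPCR-V2R-NTEV-TCS-GV-2xHA. In the associated β-arrestin-2 recruitment assays, the V2R tail serves as a β-arrestin binding motif. In the general split TEV design, recruitment of a partner carrying the complementary TEV fragment restores protease activity, and the TCS is then cleaved to release GV, which can activate a GAL4-responsive reporter. The partner and reporter constructs are not part of this record.
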