Addgene plasmid #194386: pcDNA3_attR1-ORF-attR2-V2R-NTEV-TCS-GV-2xHA_DEST
Purpose: Gateway Destination vector for GPCR split TEV assays with V2R tail
Depositing lab: Michael Wehr. Depositing organization: Klinikum der Ludwig Maximilians-Universitaet Muenchen. Publication: Improved Split TEV GPCR beta-arrestin-2 Recruitment Assays via Systematic Analysis of Signal Peptide and beta-arrestin Binding Motif Variants. Wu Y, von Hauff IV, Jensen N, Rossner MJ, Wehr MC. Biosensors (Basel). 2022 Dec 29;13(1):48. doi: 10.3390/bios13010048. PubMed 36671883.
Backbone
  Vector backbone: pcDNA3
  Vector type: Mammalian Expression
Growth in bacteria
  Bacterial resistance: Ampicillin, 100 μg/mL
  Growth temperature: 37°C
  Growth strain: ccdB Survival
  Copy number: High Copy
Gene/Insert
  Gene/Insert name: attR1-ORF-attR2-V2R-NTEV-TCS-GV-2xHA
  Species: Synthetic
  Promoter: CMV
  Tag / fusion protein: 2xHA (C terminal on insert)
  Cloning method: Restriction Enzyme; 5′ cloning site HindIII (not destroyed); 3′ cloning site BmgBI (destroyed during cloning)
  Sequencing primers: 5′ CGCAAATGGGCGGTAGGCGTG; 3′ TAGAAGGCACAGTCGAGG
Terms and licenses: Academic/Nonprofit Terms; Industry Terms: Not Available to Industry
How to cite: pcDNA3_attR1-ORF-attR2-V2R-NTEV-TCS-GV-2xHA_DEST was a gift from Michael Wehr (Addgene plasmid # 194386 ; http://n2t.net/addgene:194386 ; RRID:Addgene_194386)
